Addgene plasmid #182374: pcDNA6-MRPS6-VN172
Purpose: mVenus-based mito-riboBiFC vector
Depositing lab: Chunghun Lim. Depositing organization: Ulsan National Institute of Science and Technology (UNIST). Publication: mtIF3 is locally translated in axons and regulates mitochondrial translation for axonal growth. Lee S, Park D, Lim C, Kim JI, Min KT. BMC Biol. 2022 Jan 7;20(1):12. doi: 10.1186/s12915-021-01215-w. PubMed 34996455.
Backbone
  Vector backbone: pcDNA6
  Backbone size w/o insert (bp): 5060
  Total vector size (bp): 5978
  Vector type: Mammalian Expression
  Selectable markers: Blasticidin
Growth in bacteria
  Bacterial resistance: Ampicillin, 100 μg/mL
  Growth temperature: 37°C
  Growth strain: DH5alpha
  Copy number: High Copy
Gene/Insert
  Gene/Insert name: Mrps6
  Species: M. musculus (mouse)
  Insert size (bp): 918
  Entrez Gene: Mrps6 (a.k.a. AW046321)
  Promoter: CMV promoter
  Tag / fusion protein: VN172 (C terminal on insert)
  Cloning method: Restriction Enzyme; 5′ cloning site NheI (not destroyed); 3′ cloning site XhoI (destroyed during cloning)
  Sequencing primers: 5′ CGCAAATGGGCGGTAGGCGTG
Terms and licenses: Academic/Nonprofit Terms; Industry Terms: Not Available to Industry
How to cite: pcDNA6-MRPS6-VN172 was a gift from Chunghun Lim (Addgene plasmid # 182374 ; http://n2t.net/addgene:182374 ; RRID:Addgene_182374)
