[The description below was written by a language model from this plasmid's Addgene catalogue record and pLannotate feature annotations shown in this document.]
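Description:
pcDNA6-MRPS6-VN172 is a mammalian expression plasmid built on the pcDNA6 backbone, about 6 kb in total, that serves as one half of an mVenus-based "mito-riboBiFC" reporter pair. It is maintained in E. coli through a high-copy ColE1/pUC-type origin and an ampicillin resistance gene (β-lactamase under its own promoter), and it also carries an f1 phage origin. For selection in mammalian cells, an SV40 early promoter drives the blasticidin S deaminase gene, followed by an SV40 polyadenylation signal. An EM7 bacterial promoter sits just upstream of the same marker. The short bleomycin-resistance, lac-region and HIV LTR matches in the automated annotation are only fragments and appear to be backbone remnants rather than functional elements.

The payload is the mouse Mrps6 coding sequence, encoding mitochondrial small-subunit ribosomal protein S6, placed under the human CMV immediate-early enhancer and promoter and terminated by the bovine growth hormone poly(A) signal. A T7 promoter lies between the CMV promoter and the insert. Mrps6 is fused at its C terminus to the N-terminal, non-fluorescent fragment of mVenus, called VN172 in the catalogue and matched to VN173 by the annotation software. A V5 epitope tag is annotated downstream of this fragment, although the record does not state whether it is read in frame with the fusion.

In bimolecular fluorescence complementation, fluorescence is restored only when this fragment is brought next to the complementary C-terminal Venus fragment carried on a partner protein. The partner construct is not described here, but the stated purpose and the associated study of mitochondrial translation in axons suggest that the signal is meant to report assembled mitochondrial ribosomes in living cells.
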