Features (pLannotate 1.2.2; 24 found; start..end, strand, type, name):
     28..80      -  misc_feature   bom (fragment): basis of mobility region from pBR322
    235..614     +  enhancer       CMV enhancer: human cytomegalovirus immediate early enhancer
    615..818     +  promoter       CMV promoter: human cytomegalovirus (CMV) immediate early promoter
    814..847     +  LTR            5' LTR (truncated) (fragment): truncated 5' long terminal repeat (LTR) from HIV-1
    863..881     +  promoter       T7 promoter: promoter for bacteriophage T7 RNA polymerase
    901..1275    +  CDS            Mrps6: RT06_MOUSE - Also known as Rpms6. Experimental evidence at protein level: Swiss-Prot protein existence level 1. From Mus musculus (Mouse).
   1297..1815    +  CDS            VN173: N-terminal fragment of mVenus for use in bimolecular fluorescence complementation (BiFC) (Kodama and Hu, 2010)
   1843..1884    +  CDS            V5 tag: epitope tag from simian virus 5
   1940..2164    +  polyA_signal   bGH poly(A) signal: bovine growth hormone polyadenylation signal
   2168..2189    +  promoter       SV40 promoter (fragment): SV40 enhancer and early promoter
   2210..2638    +  rep_origin     f1 ori (sequence partly withheld): f1 bacteriophage origin of replication; arrow indicates direction of (+) strand synthesis
   2652..2981    +  promoter       SV40 promoter: SV40 enhancer and early promoter
   3029..3076    +  promoter       EM7 promoter: synthetic bacterial promoter&nbsp
   3095..3493    +  CDS            BSD: blasticidin S deaminase; Aspergillus terreus BSD; confers resistance to blasticidin
   3494..3521    +  CDS            BleoR (fragment): antibiotic-binding protein; Sh ble from Streptoalloteichus hindustanus; confers resistance to bleomycin, phleomycin, and Zeocin™
   3531..3656    +  CDS            ble (fragment): BLE_KLEPN - Experimental evidence at protein level: Swiss-Prot protein existence level 1. Binding protein with a strong affinity to the bleomycin family of antibiotics. Binds to CL990; an antimitotic-antibiotic compound. From Klebsiella pneumoniae.
   3651..3772    +  polyA_signal   SV40 poly(A) signal: SV40 polyadenylation signal
   3845..3861    -  protein_bind   lac operator: The lac repressor binds to the lac operator to inhibit transcription in E. coli. This inhibition can be relieved by adding lactose or isopropyl-β-D-thiogalactopyranoside (IPTG). lac repressor encoded by lacI
   3869..3899    -  promoter       lac promoter: promoter for the E. coli lac operon
   3914..3935    -  protein_bind   CAP binding site: CAP binding activates transcription in the presence of cAMP. E. coli catabolite activator protein
   3948..4040    -  CDS            lacI (fragment): lac repressor; lacI; The lac repressor binds to the lac operator to inhibit transcription in E. coli. This inhibition can be relieved by adding lactose or isopropyl-β-D-thiogalactopyranoside (IPTG).
   4223..4811    -  rep_origin     ori: high-copy-number ColE1/pMB1/pBR322/pUC origin of replication
   4982..5842    -  CDS            AmpR: β-lactamase; bla; confers resistance to ampicillin, carbenicillin, and related antibiotics
   5843..5947    -  promoter       AmpR promoter: bla
>Addgene plasmid #182374 | pcDNA6-MRPS6-VN172 | addgene full sequence | sequence record 358104 | Addgene NGS Result
GACGGATCGGGAGATCTCCCGATCCCCTATGGTGCACTCTCAGTACAATCTGCTCTGATGCCGCATAGTT
AAGCCAGTATCTGCTCCCTGCTTGTGTGTTGGAGGTCGCTGAGTAGTGCGCGAGCAAAATTTAAGCTACA
ACAAGGCAAGGCTTGACCGACAATTGCATGAAGAATCTGCTTAGGGTTAGGCGTTTTGCGCTGCTTCGCG
ATGTACGGGCCAGATATACGCGTTGACATTGATTATTGACTAGTTATTAATAGTAATCAATTACGGGGTC
ATTAGTTCATAGCCCATATATGGAGTTCCGCGTTACATAACTTACGGTAAATGGCCCGCCTGGCTGACCG
CCCAACGACCCCCGCCCATTGACGTCAATAATGACGTATGTTCCCATAGTAACGCCAATAGGGACTTTCC
ATTGACGTCAATGGGTGGAGTATTTACGGTAAACTGCCCACTTGGCAGTACATCAAGTGTATCATATGCC
AAGTACGCCCCCTATTGACGTCAATGACGGTAAATGGCCCGCCTGGCATTATGCCCAGTACATGACCTTA
TGGGACTTTCCTACTTGGCAGTACATCTACGTATTAGTCATCGCTATTACCATGGTGATGCGGTTTTGGC
AGTACATCAATGGGCGTGGATAGCGGTTTGACTCACGGGGATTTCCAAGTCTCCACCCCATTGACGTCAA
TGGGAGTTTGTTTTGGCACCAAAATCAACGGGACTTTCCAAAATGTCGTAACAACTCCGCCCCATTGACG
CAAATGGGCGGTAGGCGTGTACGGTGGGAGGTCTATATAAGCAGAGCTCTCTGGCTAACTAGAGAACCCA
CTGCTTACTGGCTTATCGAAATTAATACGACTCACTATAGGGAGACCCAAGCTGGCTAGCATGCCCCGCT
ACGAGTTGGCTTTGATTCTGAAAGCCATGCGGCGGCCAGAGACCGCTGCTGCTTTGAAACGTACAATAGA
ATCCCTGATGGACCGAGGAGCCATAGTGAGGAACTTGGAAAGCCTGGGTGAGCGTGCGCTCCCCTACAGG
ATCTCGAGTCACAGCCAGCAGCACAGCCGAGGAGGGTATTTCCTGGTGGATTTTTATGCTCCGACAAGTG
CTGTGGAGAACATACTGGAACACTTGGCGCGAGACATTGACGTGGTTAGACCAAATATTGTGAAACACCC
TCTGACCCAGGAAGTAAAAGAGTGTGACGGCATAGTCCCAGTCCCACTTGAAGAAAAACTGTATTCAACA
AAGAGGAGGAAGAAGGGATCCAGGAGTATAGCAACTATGGTGAGCAAGGGCGAGGAGCTGTTCACCGGGG
TGGTGCCCATCCTGGTCGAGCTGGACGGCGACGTAAACGGCCACAAGTTCAGCGTGTCCGGCGAGGGCGA
GGGCGATGCCACCTACGGCAAGCTGACCCTGAAGCTCATCTGCACCACCGGCAAGCTGCCCGTGCCCTGG
CCCACCCTCGTGACCACCCTCGGCTACGGCCTGCAGTGCTTCGCCCGCTACCCCGACCACATGAAGCAGC
ACGACTTCTTCAAGTCCGCCATGCCCGAAGGCTACGTCCAGGAGCGCACCATCTTCTTCAAGGACGACGG
CAACTACAAGACCCGCGCCGAGGTGAAGTTCGAGGGCGACACCCTGGTGAACCGCATCGAGCTGAAGGGC
ATCGACTTCAAGGAGGACGGCAACATCCTGGGGCACAAGCTGGAGTACAACTACAACAGCCACAACGTCT
ATATCACCGCCGACAAGCAGAAGAACGGCATCAAGGCCAACTTCAAGATCCGCCACAACATCGAGTAACT
CGAGTCTAGAGGGCCCTTCGAAGGTAAGCCTATCCCTAACCCTCTCCTCGGTCTCGATTCTACGCGTACC
GGTCATCATCACCATCACCATTGAGTTTAAACCCGCTGATCAGCCTCGACTGTGCCTTCTAGTTGCCAGC
CATCTGTTGTTTGCCCCTCCCCCGTGCCTTCCTTGACCCTGGAAGGTGCCACTCCCACTGTCCTTTCCTA
ATAAAATGAGGAAATTGCATCGCATTGTCTGAGTAGGTGTCATTCTATTCTGGGGGGTGGGGTGGGGCAG
GACAGCAAGGGGGAGGATTGGGAAGACAATAGCAGGCATGCTGGGGATGCGGTGGGCTCTATGGCTTCTG
AGGCGGAAAGAACCAGCTGGGGCTCTAGGGGGTATCCCC
[124 nt withheld, positions 2210-2333]
C
[91 nt withheld, positions 2335-2425]
A
[49 nt withheld, positions 2427-2475]
CCTTTGACGTTGGAGTCCACGTTCTTT
[37 nt withheld, positions 2503-2539]
ACCCTATCTCGGTCTATTCTTTTGATTTATAAGGGATTTTGCCGATTTCGGCCTATTGGTTAAAAAATGA
GCTGATTTAACAAAAATTTAACGCGAATTAATTCTGTGGAATGTGTGTCAGTTAGGGTGTGGAAAGTCCC
CAGGCTCCCCAGCAGGCAGAAGTATGCAAAGCATGCATCTCAATTAGTCAGCAACCAGGTGTGGAAAGTC
CCCAGGCTCCCCAGCAGGCAGAAGTATGCAAAGCATGCATCTCAATTAGTCAGCAACCATAGTCCCGCCC
CTAACTCCGCCCATCCCGCCCCTAACTCCGCCCAGTTCCGCCCATTCTCCGCCCCATGGCTGACTAATTT
TTTTTATTTATGCAGAGGCCGAGGCCGCCTCTGCCTCTGAGCTATTCCAGAAGTAGTGAGGAGGCTTTTT
TGGAGGCCTAGGCTTTTGCAAAAAGCTCCCGGGAGCTTGTATATCCATTTTCGGATCTGATCAGCACGTG
TTGACAATTAATCATCGGCATAGTATATCGGCATAGTATAATACGACAAGGTGAGGAACTAAACCATGGC
CAAGCCTTTGTCTCAAGAAGAATCCACCCTCATTGAAAGAGCAACGGCTACAATCAACAGCATCCCCATC
TCTGAAGACTACAGCGTCGCCAGCGCAGCTCTCTCTAGCGACGGCCGCATCTTCACTGGTGTCAATGTAT
ATCATTTTACTGGGGGACCTTGTGCAGAACTCGTGGTGCTGGGCACTGCTGCTGCTGCGGCAGCTGGCAA
CCTGACTTGTATCGTCGCGATCGGAAATGAGAACAGGGGCATCTTGAGCCCCTGCGGACGGTGCCGACAG
GTGCTTCTCGATCTGCATCCTGGGATCAAAGCCATAGTGAAGGACAGTGATGGACAGCCGACGGCAGTTG
GGATTCGTGAATTGCTGCCCTCTGGTTATGTGTGGGAGGGCTAAGCACTTCGTGGCCGAGGAGCAGGACT
GACACGTGCTACGAGATTTCGATTCCACCGCCGCCTTCTATGAAAGGTTGGGCTTCGGAATCGTTTTCCG
GGACGCCGGCTGGATGATCCTCCAGCGCGGGGATCTCATGCTGGAGTTCTTCGCCCACCCCAACTTGTTT
ATTGCAGCTTATAATGGTTACAAATAAAGCAATAGCATCACAAATTTCACAAATAAAGCATTTTTTTCAC
TGCATTCTAGTTGTGGTTTGTCCAAACTCATCAATGTATCTTATCATGTCTGTATACCGTCGACCTCTAG
CTAGAGCTTGGCGTAATCATGGTCATAGCTGTTTCCTGTGTGAAATTGTTATCCGCTCACAATTCCACAC
AACATACGAGCCGGAAGCATAAAGTGTAAAGCCTGGGGTGCCTAATGAGTGAGCTAACTCACATTAATTG
CGTTGCGCTCACTGCCCGCTTTCCAGTCGGGAAACCTGTCGTGCCAGCTGCATTAATGAATCGGCCAACG
CGCGGGGAGAGGCGGTTTGCGTATTGGGCGCTCTTCCGCTTCCTCGCTCACTGACTCGCTGCGCTCGGTC
GTTCGGCTGCGGCGAGCGGTATCAGCTCACTCAAAGGCGGTAATACGGTTATCCACAGAATCAGGGGATA
ACGCAGGAAAGAACATGTGAGCAAAAGGCCAGCAAAAGGCCAGGAACCGTAAAAAGGCCGCGTTGCTGGC
GTTTTTCCATAGGCTCCGCCCCCCTGACGAGCATCACAAAAATCGACGCTCAAGTCAGAGGTGGCGAAAC
CCGACAGGACTATAAAGATACCAGGCGTTTCCCCCTGGAAGCTCCCTCGTGCGCTCTCCTGTTCCGACCC
TGCCGCTTACCGGATACCTGTCCGCCTTTCTCCCTTCGGGAAGCGTGGCGCTTTCTCATAGCTCACGCTG
TAGGTATCTCAGTTCGGTGTAGGTCGTTCGCTCCAAGCTGGGCTGTGTGCACGAACCCCCCGTTCAGCCC
GACCGCTGCGCCTTATCCGGTAACTATCGTCTTGAGTCCAACCCGGTAAGACACGACTTATCGCCACTGG
CAGCAGCCACTGGTAACAGGATTAGCAGAGCGAGGTATGTAGGCGGTGCTACAGAGTTCTTGAAGTGGTG
GCCTAACTACGGCTACACTAGAAGAACAGTATTTGGTATCTGCGCTCTGCTGAAGCCAGTTACCTTCGGA
AAAAGAGTTGGTAGCTCTTGATCCGGCAAACAAACCACCGCTGGTAGCGGTGGTTTTTTTGTTTGCAAGC
AGCAGATTACGCGCAGAAAAAAAGGATCTCAAGAAGATCCTTTGATCTTTTCTACGGGGTCTGACGCTCA
GTGGAACGAAAACTCACGTTAAGGGATTTTGGTCATGAGATTATCAAAAAGGATCTTCACCTAGATCCTT
TTAAATTAAAAATGAAGTTTTAAATCAATCTAAAGTATATATGAGTAAACTTGGTCTGACAGTTACCAAT
GCTTAATCAGTGAGGCACCTATCTCAGCGATCTGTCTATTTCGTTCATCCATAGTTGCCTGACTCCCCGT
CGTGTAGATAACTACGATACGGGAGGGCTTACCATCTGGCCCCAGTGCTGCAATGATACCGCGAGACCCA
CGCTCACCGGCTCCAGATTTATCAGCAATAAACCAGCCAGCCGGAAGGGCCGAGCGCAGAAGTGGTCCTG
CAACTTTATCCGCCTCCATCCAGTCTATTAATTGTTGCCGGGAAGCTAGAGTAAGTAGTTCGCCAGTTAA
TAGTTTGCGCAACGTTGTTGCCATTGCTACAGGCATCGTGGTGTCACGCTCGTCGTTTGGTATGGCTTCA
TTCAGCTCCGGTTCCCAACGATCAAGGCGAGTTACATGATCCCCCATGTTGTGCAAAAAAGCGGTTAGCT
CCTTCGGTCCTCCGATCGTTGTCAGAAGTAAGTTGGCCGCAGTGTTATCACTCATGGTTATGGCAGCACT
GCATAATTCTCTTACTGTCATGCCATCCGTAAGATGCTTTTCTGTGACTGGTGAGTACTCAACCAAGTCA
TTCTGAGAATAGTGTATGCGGCGACCGAGTTGCTCTTGCCCGGCGTCAATACGGGATAATACCGCGCCAC
ATAGCAGAACTTTAAAAGTGCTCATCATTGGAAAACGTTCTTCGGGGCGAAAACTCTCAAGGATCTTACC
GCTGTTGAGATCCAGTTCGATGTAACCCACTCGTGCACCCAACTGATCTTCAGCATCTTTTACTTTCACC
AGCGTTTCTGGGTGAGCAAAAACAGGAAGGCAAAATGCCGCAAAAAAGGGAATAAGGGCGACACGGAAAT
GTTGAATACTCATACTCTTCCTTTTTCAATATTATTGAAGCATTTATCAGGGTTATTGTCTCATGAGCGG
ATACATATTTGAATGTATTTAGAAAAATAAACAAATAGGGGTTCCGCGCACATTTCCCCGAAAAGTGCCA
CCTGACGTC
